>Addgene plasmid #175747 | pAd5-B6/7 | addgene full sequence | sequence record 345606 | Addgene NGS Result
GCCCCTGCAGCCGAATTATATTATTTTTGCCAAATAATTTTTAACAAAAGCTCTGAAGTCTTCTTCATTT
AAATTCTTAGATGATACTTCATCTGGAAAATTGTCCCAATTAGTAGCATCACGCTGTGAGTAAGTTCTAA
ACCATTTTTTTATTGTTGTATTATCTCTAATCTTACTACTCGATGAGTTTTCGGTATTATCTCTATTTTT
AACTTGGAGCAGGTTCCATTCATTGTTTTTTTCATCATAGTGAATAAAATCAACTGCTTTAACACTTGTG
CCTGAACACCATATCCATCCGGCGTAATACGACTCACTATAGGGAGAGCGGCCGCCAGATCTTCCGGATG
GCTCGAGTTTTTCAGCAAGATGTTCGAACATCATCAATAATATACCTTATTTTGGATTGAAGCCAATATG
ATAATGAGGGGGTGGAGTTTGTGACGTGGCGCGGGGCGTGGGAACGGGGCGGGTGACGTAGGTTTTAGGG
CGGAGTAACTTGTATGTGTTGGGAATTGTAGTTTTCTTAAAATGGGAAGTGACGTAACGTGGGAAAACGG
AAGTGACGATTTGAGGAAGTTGTGGGTTTTTTGGCTTTCGTTTCTGGGCGTAGGTTCGCGTGCGGTTTTC
TGGGTGTTTTTTGTGGACTTTAACCGTTACGTCATTTTTTAGTCCTATATATACTCGCTCTGCACTTGGC
CCTTTTTTACACTGTGACTGATTGAGCTGGTGCCGTGTCGAGTGGTGTTTTTTTAATAGGTTTTCTTTTT
TACTGGTAAGGCTGACTGTTATGGCTGCCGCTGTGGAAGCGCTGTATGTTGTTCTGGAGCGGGAGGGTGC
TATTTTGCCTAGGCAGGAGGGTTTTTCAGGTGTTTATGTGTTTTTCTCTCCTATTAATTTTGTTATACCT
CCTATGGGGGCTGTAATGTTGTCTCTACGCCTGCGGGTATGTATTCCCCCGGGCTATTTCGGTCGCTTTT
TAGCACTGACCGATGTGAATCAACCTGATGTGTTTACCGAGTCTTACATTATGACTCCGGACATGACCGA
GGAGCTGTCGGTGGTGCTTTTTAATCACGGTGACCAGTTTTTTTACGGTCACGCCGGCATGGCCGTAGTC
CGTCTTATGCTTATAAGGGTTGTTTTTCCTGTTGTAAGACAGGCTTCTAATGTTTAAATGTTTTTTTGTT
ATTTTATTTTGTGTTTATGCAGAAACCCGCAGACATGTTTGAGAGAAAAATGGTGTCTTTTTCTGTGGTG
GTTCCGGAGCTTACCTGCCTTTATCTGCATGAGCATGACTACGATGTGCTTTCTTTTTTGCGCGAGGCTT
TGCCTGATTTTTTGAGCAGCACCTTGCATTTTATATCGCCGCCCATGCAACAAGCTTACATCGGGGCTAC
GCTGGTTAGCATAGCTCCGAGTATGCGTGTCATAATCAGTGTGGGTTCTTTTGTCATGGTTCCTGGCGGG
GAAGTGGCCGCGCTGGTCCGTGCAGACCTGCACGATTATGTTCAGCTGGCCCTGCGAAGGGACCTACGGG
ATCGCGGTATTTTTGTTAATGTTCCGCTTTTGAATCTTATACAGGTCTGTGAGGAACCTGAATTTTTGCA
ATCATGATTCGCTGCTTGAGGCTGAAGGTGGAGGGCGCTCTGGAGCAGATTTTTACAATGGCCGGACTTA
ATATTCGGGATTTGCTTAGAGATATATTGAGAAGGTGGCGAGATGAGAATTATTTGGGCATGGTTGAAGG
TGCTGGAATGTTTATAGAGGAGATTCACCCTGAAGGGTTTAGCCTTTACGTCCACTTGGACGTGAGGGCC
GTTTGCCTTTTGGAAGCCATTGTGCAACATCTTACAAATGCCATTATCTGTTCTTTGGCTGTAGAGTTTG
ACCACGCCACCGGAGGGGAGCGCGTTCACTTAATAGATCTTCATTTTGAGGTTTTGGATAATCTTTTGGA
ATAAAAAAAAAAAACATGGTTCTTCCAGCTCTTCCCGCTCCTCCCGTGTGTGACTCGCAGAACGAATGTG
TAGGTTGGCTGGGTGTGGCTTATTCTGCGGTGGTGGATGTTATCAGGGCAGCGGCGCATGAAGGAGTTTA
CATAGAACCCGAAGCCAGGGGGCGCCTGGATGCTTTGAGAGAGTGGATATACTACAACTACTACACAGAG
CGATCTAAGCGGCGAGACCGGAGACGCAGATCTGTTTGTCACGCCCGCACCTGGTTTTGCTTCAGGAAAT
ATGACTACGTCCGGCGTTCCATTTGGCATGACACTACGACCAACACGATCTCGGTTGTCTCGGCGCACTC
CGTACAGTAGGGATCGTCTACCTCCTTTTGAGACAGAAACCCGCGCTACCATACTGGAGGATCATCCGCT
GCTGCCCGAATGTAACACTTTGACAATGCACAACGTGAGTTACGTGCGAGGTCTTCCCTGCAGTGTGGGA
TTTACGCTGATTCAGGAATGGGTTGTTCCCTGGGATATGGTTCTAACGCGGGAGGAGCTTGTAATCCTGA
GGAAGTGTATGCACGTGTGCCTGTGTTGTGCCAACATTGATATCATGACGAGCATGATGATCCATGGTTA
CGAGTCCTGGGCTCTCCACTGTCATTGTTCCAGTCCCGGTTCCCTGCAGTGTATAGCCGGCGGGCAGGTT
TTGGCCAGCTGGTTTAGGATGGTGGTGGATGGCGCCATGTTTAATCAGAGGTTTATATGGTACCGGGAGG
TGGTGAATTACAACATGCCAAAAGAGGTAATGTTTATGTCCAGCGTGTTTATGAGGGGTCGCCACTTAAT
CTACCTGCGCTTGTGGTATGATGGCCACGTGGGTTCTGTGGTCCCCGCCATGAGCTTTGGATACAGCGCC
TTGCACTGTGGGATTTTGAACAATATTGTGGTGCTGTGCTGCAGTTACTGTGCTGATTTAAGTGAGATCA
GGGTGCGCTGCTGTGCCCGGAGGACAAGGCGCCTTATGCTGCGGGCGGTGCGAATCATCGCTGAGGAGAC
CACTGCCATGTTGTATTCCTGCAGGACGGAGCGGCGGCGGCAGCAGTTTATTCGCGCGCTGCTGCAGCAC
CACCGCCCTATCCTGATGCACGATTATGACTCTACCCCCATGTAGGCGTGGACTTCTCCTTCGCCGCCCG
TTAAGCAACCGCAAGTTGGACAGCAGCCTGTGGCTCAGCAGCTGGACAGCGACATGAACTTAAGTGAGCT
GCCCGGGGAGTTTATTAATATCACTGATGAGCGTTTGGCTCGACAGGAAACCGTGTGGAATATAACACCT
AAGAATATGTCTGTTACCCATGATATGATGCTTTTTAAGGCCAGCCGGGGAGAAAGGACTGTGTACTCTG
TGTGTTGGGAGGGAGGTGGCAGGTTGAATACTAGGGTTCTGTGAGTTTGATTAAGGTACGGTGATCTGTA
TAAGCTATGTGGTGGTGGGGCTATACTACTGAATGAAAAATGACTTGAAATTTTCTGCAATTGAAAAATA
AACACGTTGAAACATAACACAAACGATTCTTTATTCTTGGGCAATGTATGAAAAAGTGTAAGAGGATGTG
GCAAATATTTCATTAATGTAGTTGTGGCCAGACCAGTCCCATGAAAATGACATAGAGTATGCACTTGGAG
TTGTGTCTCCTGTTTCCTGTGTACCGTTTAGTGTAATGGTTAGTGTTACAGGTTTAGTTTTGTCTCCGTT
TAAGTAAACTTGACTGACAATGTTACTTTTGGCAGTTTTACCGTGAGATTTTGGATAAGCTGATAGGTTA
GGCATAAATCCAACAGCGTTTGTATAGGCTGTGCCTTCAGTAAGATCTCCATTTCTAAAGTTCCAATATT
CTGGGTCCAGGAAGGAATTGTTTAGTAGCACTCCATTTTCGTCAAATCTTATAATAAGATGAGCACTTTG
AACTGTTCCAGATATTGGAGCCAAACTGCCTTTAACAGCCAAAACTGAAACTGTAGCAAGTATTTGACTG
CCACATTTTGTTAAGACCAAAGTGAGTTTAGCATCTTTCTCTGCATTTAGTCTACAGTTAGGAGATGGAG
CTGGTGTGGTCCACAAAGTTAGCTTATCATTATTTTTGTTTCCTACTGTAATGGCACCTGTGCTGTCAAA
ACTAAGGCCAGTTCCTAGTTTAGGAACCATAGCCTTGTTTGAATCAAATTCTAGGCCATGGCCAATTTTT
GTTTTGAGGGGATTTGTGTTTGGTGCATTAGGTGAACCAAATTCAAGCCCATCTCCTGCATTAATGGCTA
TGGCTGTAGCGTCAAACATCAACCCCTTGGCAGTGCTTAGGTTAACCTCAAGCTTTTTGGAATTGTTTGA
AGCTGTAAACAAGTAAAGGCCTTTGTTGTAGTTAATATCCAAGTTGTGGGCTGAGTTTATAAAAAGAGGG
CCCTGTCCTAGTCTTAGATTTAGTTGGTTTTGAGCATCAAACGGATAACTAACATCAAGTATAAGGCGTC
TGTTTTGAGAATCAATCCTTAGTCCTCCTGCTACATTAAGTTGCATATTGCCTTGTGAATCAAAACCCAA
GGCTCCAGTAACTTTAGTTTGCAAGGAAGTATTATTAATAGTCACACCTGGACCAGTTGCTACGGTCAAA
GTGTTTAGGTCGTCTGTTACATGCAAAGGAGCCCCGTACTTTAGTCCTAGTTTTCCATTTTGTGTATAAA
TGGGCTCTTTCAAGTCAATGCCCAAGCTACCAGTGGCAGTAGTTAGAGGGGGTGAGGCAGTGATAGTAAG
GGTACTGCTATCGGTGGTGGTGAGGGGGCCTGATGTTTGCAGGGCTAGCTTTCCTTCTGACACTGTGAGG
GGTCCTTGGGTGGCAATGCTAAGTTTGGAGTCGTGCACGGTTAGCGGGGCCTGTGATTGCATGGTGAGTG
TGTTGCCCGCGACCATTAGAGGTGCGGCGGCAGCCACAGTTAGGGCTTCTGAGGTAACTGTGAGGGGTGC
AGATATTTCCAGGTTTATGTTTGACTTGGTTTTTTTGAGAGGTGGGCTCACAGTGGTTACATTTTGGGAG
GTAAGGTTGCCGGCCTCGTCCAGAGAGAGGCCGTTGCCCATTTTGAGCGCAAGCATGCCATTGGAGGTAA
CTAGAGGTTCGGATAGGCGCAAAGAGAGTACCCCAGGGGGACTCTCTTGAAACCCATTGGGGGATACAAA
GGGAGGAGTAAGAAAAGGCACAGTTGGAGGACCGGTTTCCGTGTCATATGGATACACGGGGTTGAAGGTA
TCTTCAGACGGTCTTGCGCGCTTCATCTGCAACAACATGAAGATAGTGGGTGCGGATGGACAGGAACAGG
AGGAAACTGACATTCCATTTAGATTGTGGAGAAAGTTTGCAGCCAGGAGGAAGCTGCAATACCAGAGCTG
GGAGGAGGGCAAGGAGGTGCTGCTGAATAAACTGGACAGAAATTTGCTAACTGATTTTAAGTAAGTGATG
CTTTATTATTTTTTTTTATTAGTTAAAGGGAATAAGATCTTTGAGACCGCACAGGGTCTTAATAAGGGTG
CAGAGATCCTCAGGTCCTTGACAAGGTGAGTGAATGCAGCCTTCGGTTTCTACCGAGTGCTGAGTTATGG
TAATGGGCTTTTCTCCCACCATGACCACCAATTTCTGACGCTTGGTTGGCAACTTGTAGCTAAGGCGGTG
TCCGGTGGTATTACTGTCGTAGGTGACTTTGGCCTGCTTTACCAGACAAAAGATACCCCTTTTGCACTGG
TGCAAGTTAACCATGTCTTGGAGCTCTTGATTCATGCGCTGTTGCTCGGCCGCTGCCCTGCGTCTTTCTA
GCAGGCGCTGCTCTGTAATAATTCCGTCCATTTCTAGATCTAGGGTGTCAGTCATCTCCTCCTGTTAGAT
TAAAGTAGCTGATTTCAGTGGGGGTGGGAGAAGGTGGGCGAGGCTGATTGGCTGGGACAAAGCCGCCGGC
AACAACTTGTTGCAGTGGAAGCATAGCGGGCGCGGGGAAAGTTGGGTGGTTCATGGCATCTATTGCGTTC
CAGCCAATGTCAAGGTAGGGATATATAGCTAGGGCTAAGATGGTACTGCAGAACACCATAACAGAGATGA
TTGCATATAACCAGGCTTCGGAAAGATCGCTTTTTTCATTGTAGCAACTTGGAATATTCCATATACGAGT
GAATCTGCATGATATATGTCTTTGAGGCTTGGAGGTCGGGGAACAAAACGCAGATAGGGTGCAAATAATC
AGCAGAAAAGTCACAGTAAATTTCATAATTAAAGAATTCTAAGAAGCTCAGCTATAGTCCTGTCCCTGTA
CTGGGGATGGTGTCTGAGATATGCAAAGCGCACACAGACCCAGTCAATGCACTGGATAAAGGCGATGACC
ACAGTGATGAGGCTGCAGATGAGCGTGAGGGTGACAAATCCGTAAAGCAAATAGACTGTGAAGGCTGGAA
TGCAGTCTACTTCGATGTGAGAAACCGCAGCCAATGTGGAGCACGCACAAAAAAAGCGCAACAAGGGTCA
GTAATATAAAAACTCGAGGAATCATGTCTCATTTAATCATACTGTAAGAGAAAAGAACATGTGTTTCAGT
CCGTCCAATCTATGGATTCCATCATTGTTTGGGTGTAGCACAATGATGGGACTATAGATGGGTGGTCGGG
CGCGTTTGCGCTTTAGGCAGCAGATGAGCCACATAATAATAAGGCATACAAACATAAGCGCTATGGAGAA
CCACCACATGCCCAAGTTATCCCAGTTATTGACAAAGGCAGAAACTTGGGGTGTATTTGTGGTAGATGTA
AGTCCGGTAGCGGCGGCCGCGTTGGTTGTGTTGGTCATCTCTGTTAGGGTGGGTCGCTGTAGTTGGACTG
GAACAAATCCGCGGGACAGGTGCTGGCCAAAGTCAGATGCTGACATCCAGGAAGCCTGACTTCAAGGTTG
TAGCGCTGGAGCATATCCCACATAGAGTCAATTGTTCAGGGGAATGGTATTGAGCAGGAAATGACCGGGG
GGTTTAAATCCTATTCTAATTATAATGCTAACTTTTTGAATTTGTTTTGCAAGCAGCGAGTAAAGCAGTT
AGTGGTGACATTAGCTTTGTAACTTAGTAAATTAAGGCATTTTCTTTTCCTCAATAAAGCTGCGTCTGCT
TTTGTATTTAATATAGAGTAGGGTACAGACCAAAGCGAGCACTGTAATTAGCATAGCAGTGCAGCAGAAA
GTGCCAGTGTTTTCCACACAATTTTGTGGGGGCCACAACTTATACTGTTTGCTCATGTACATGGTAATGT
CGCACATTTCATAAAATGGAAAAGTATACATAAAAGTTTTATGACTTTTACCCTGGAAAACTGTAACATT
ATACTCTGTAGTGTCACCTGGCTGCCAAATAGCATAAACAGCATACTTGCCAATTTTGTTTTTGTGGCGA
ATAAGCAGCTTTTCATGTTCTGTGGTGCATTTTATAAGAGTGGTGCACTCATTAGCTTCAGCTGCGAATG
TAACATTACAGGCTGGCTCCTTAAAATCCACCTTTTGGGTGGTACCGTGGGCTGACGCAAGGGTGAGTAA
ACCTAGGATTATGTACCTAATCATCTTGGGTGGCGACCCCAGCGTTTAAAAAGCTGACAATAAATGCAAA
TGTGCACACAGCAGGCGGCGAGCCTTAGGCAGAGAAGCGTTAGTATAAGAATAAAGAGAATCACAAGACA
GAGAATAACCCCAACCCCGATTCTAGAGAAACCTGAATTAGAATAGCCCGTAGAGTTGCTTGAATTGTTC
ATAAACCCCACAGTAGCTGCGCCTTTGGCCTAATACCCTAAGGGTTTTCTAAGCTCACCTCCTGTTCTGG
TAAACAGAGTTATTGAGGTCTGTCCGGAAAAAGTCTGGTTTACGGTCAGGCGGTAGGTGTGGTGCAGCGG
CCGGTGACGCACTCGTACGTTCCCGGCAGGTAAGGAGGGTGGTGTTTTTTCTGATGGAGTAGCTGAGCTC
GGAGAGGTTCTCTCGTAGACTCACTCCGTCTGGGTTGAAACTGTTGTAAATCACAGAGGGAGAGATGTTA
AAAGTACCAGGTAAGGTTCGCCTTGGTTTGCTTGGGCGGGTGAAGACGGTGGCGTTTACAGGATGGCGAT
AGGAGCCCCAGTATATTTTAATTTCTGTATTTATTATACTCAGCACAGAGATGGCAACAAAGATCTTGAT
GTAATCCAGGGTTAGGACAGTTGCAAATCACAGTGAGAACACAGGGTCCCCTGTCCCGCTCAACTAGCAG
GGGGCGCTGGGTAAACTCCCGAATCAGGCTACGGGCAAGCTCTCCCTGGGCGGTAAGCCGGACGCCGTGC
GCCGGGCCCTCGATATGATCCTCGGGCAATTCAAAGTAGCAAAACTCACCGGAGTCGCGGGCAAAGCACT
TGTGGCGGCGACAGTGGACCAGGTGTTTCAGGCGCAGTTGCTCTGCCTCTCCACTTAACATTCAGTCGTA
GCCGTCCGCCGAGTCCTTTACCGCGTCAAAGTTAGGAATAAATTGATCCGGATAGTGGCCGGGAGGTCCC
GAGAAGGGGTTAAAGTAGACCGATGGCACAAACTCCTCAATAAATTGCAGAGTTCCAATGCCTCCAGAGC
GCGGCTCAGAGGACGAGGTCTGCAGAGTTAGGATTGCCTGACGAGGCGTGAATGAAGAGCGGCCGGCGCC
GCCGATCTGAAATGTCCCGTCCGGACGGAGACCAAGCGAGGAGCTCACCGACTCGTCGTTGAGCTGAATA
CCTCGCCCTCTGATTGTCAGGTGAGTTATACCCTGCCCGGGCGACCGCACCCTGTGACGAAAGCCGCCCG
CAAGCTGCGCCCCTGAGTTAGTCATCTGAACTTCGGCCTGGGCGTCTCTGGGAAGTACCACAGTGGTGGG
AGCGGGACTTTCCTGGTACACCAGGGCAGCGGGCCAACTACGGGGATTAAGGTTATTACGAGGTGTGGTG
GTAATAGCCGCCTGTTCCAGGAGAATTCGGTTTCGGTGGGCGCGTATTCCGTTGACCCGGGATATCATGT
GGGGTCCCGCGCTCATGTAGTTTATTCGGGTTGAGTAGTCTTGGGCAGCTCCAGCCGCAAGTCCCATTTG
TGGCTGGTAACTCCACATGTAGGGCGTGGGAATTTCCTTGCTCATAATGGCGCTGACAACAGGTGCTGGC
GCCGGGTGTGGCCGCTGGAGATGACGTAGTTTTCGCGCTTAAATTTGAGAAAGGGCGCGAAACTAGTCCT
TAAGAGTCAGCGCGCAGTATTTACTGAAGAGAGCCTCCGCGTCTTCCAGCGTGCGCCGAAGCTGATCTTC
GCTTTTGTGATACAGGCAGCTGCGGGTGAGGGATCGCAGAGACCTGTTTTTTATTTTCAGCTCTTGTTCT
TGGCCCCTGCTCTGTTGAAATATAGCATACAGAGTGGGAAAAATCCTGTTTCTAAGCTCGCGGGTCGATA
CGGGTTCGTTGGGCGCCAGACGCAGCGCTCCTCCTCCTGCTGCTGCCGCCGCTGTGGATTTCTTGGGCTT
TGTCAGAGTCTTGCTATCCGGTCGCCTTTGCTTCTGTGTGGCCGCTGCTGTTGCTGCCGCTGCCGCCGGT
GCAGTATGGGCTGTAGAGATGACGGTAGTAATGCAGGATGTTACGGGGGAAGGCCACGCCGTGATGGTAG
AGAAGAAAGCGGCGGGCGAAGGAGATGTTGCCCCCACAGTCTTGCAAGCAAGCAACTATGGCGTTCTTGT
GCCCGCGCCATGAGCGGTAGCCTTGGCGCTGTTGTTGCTCTTGGGCTAACGGCGGCGGCTGCTTGGACTT
ACCGGCCCTGGTTCCAGTGGTGTCCCATCTACGGTTGGGTCGGCGAACGGGCAGTGCCGGCGGCGCCTGA
GGAGCGGAGGTTGTAGCCATGCTGGAACCGGTTGCCGATTTCTGGGGCGCCGGCGAGGGGAATGCGACCG
AGGGTGACGGTGTTTCGTCTGACACCTCTTCGACCTCGGAAGCTTCCTCGTCTAGGCTCTCCCAGTCTTC
CATCATGTCCTCCTCCTCCTCGTCCAAAACCTCCTCTGCCTGACTGTCCCAGTATTCCTCCTCGTCCGTG
GGTGGCGGCGGCAGCTGCAGCTTCTTTTTGGGTGCCATCCTGGGAAGCAAGGGCCCGCGGCTGCTGCTGA
TAGGGCTGCGGCGGCGGGGGGATTGGGTTGAGCTCCTCGCCGGACTGGGGGTCCAAGTAAACCCCCCGTC
CCTTTCGTAGCAGAAACTCTTGGCGGGCTTTGTTGATGGCTTGCAATTGGCCAAGAATGTGGCCCTGGGT
AATGACGCAGGCGGTAAGCTCCGCATTAGGCGGGCGGGATTGGTCTTCGTAGAACCTAATCTCGTGGGCG
TGGTAGTCCTCAGGTACAAATTTGCGAAGGTAAGCCGACGTCCACAGCCCCGGAGTGAGTTTCAACCCCG
GAGCCGCGGACTTTTCGTCAGGCGAGGGACCCTGCAGCTCAAAGGTACCGATAATTTGACTTTCGTTAAG
CAGCTGCGAATTGCAAACCAGGGAGCGGTGCGGGGTGCATAGGTTGCAGCGACAGTGACACTCCAGTAGA
CCGTCACCGCTCACGTCTTCCATTATGTCAGAGTGGTAGGCAAGGTAGTTGGCTAGCTGCAGAAGGTAGC
AGTGGCCCCAAAGCGGCGGAGGGCATTCGCGGTACTTAATGGGCACAAAGTCGCTAGGAAGTGCACAGCA
GGTGGCGGGCAAGATTCCTGAGCGCTCTAGGATAAAGTTCCTAAAGTTCTGCAACATGCTTTGACTGGTG
AAGTCTGGCAGACCCTGTTGCAGGGTTTTAAGCAGGCGTTCGGGGAAAATGATGTCCGCCAGGTGCGCGG
CCACGGAGCGCTCGTTGAAGGCCGTCCATAGGTCCTTCAAGTTTTGCTTTAGCAGTTTCTGCAGCTCCTT
GAGGTTGCACTCCTCCAAGCACTGCTGCCAAACGCCCATGGCCGTCTGCCAGGTGTAGCATAGAAATAAG
TAAACGCAGTCGCGGACGTAGTCGCGGCGCGCCTCGCCCTTGAGCGTGGAATGAAGCACGTTTTGCCCAA
GGCGGTTTTCGTGCAAAATTCCAAGGTAGGAGACCAGGTTGCAGAGCTCCACGTTGGAGATCTTGCAGGC
CTGGCGTACGTAGCCCTGTCGAAAGGTGTAGTGCAATGTTTCCTCTAGCTTGCGCTGCATCTCCGGGTCA
GCAAAGAACCGCTGCATGCACTCAAGCTCCACGGTAACGAGCACTGCGGCCATCATTAGTTTGCGTCGCT
TCGAAGATCTTTCTAGAAGATCTCCTACAATATTCTCAGCTGCCATGGAAAATCGATGTTCTTCTTTTAT
TCTCTCAAGATTTTCAGGCTGTATATTAAAACTTATATTAAGAACTATGCTAACCACCTCATCAGGAACC
GTTGTAGGTGGCGTGGGTTTTCTTGGCAATCGACTCTCATGAAAACTACGAGCTAAATATTCAATATGTT
CCTCTTGACCAACTTTATTCTGCATTTTTTTTGAACGAGGTTTAGAGCAAGCTTCAGGAAACTGAGACAG
GAATTTTATTAAAAATTTAAATTTTGAAGAAAGTTCAGGGTTAATAGCATCCATTTTTTGCTTTGCAAGT
TCCTCAGCATTCTTAACAAAAGACGTCTCTTTTGACATGTTTAAAGTTTAAACCTCCTGTGTGAAATTAT
TATCCGCTCATAATTCCACACATTATACGAGCCGGAAGCATAAAGTGTAAAGCCTGGGGTGCCTAATGAG
TGAGCTAACTCACATTAATTGCGTTGCGCTCACTGCCAATTGCTTTCCAGTCGGGAAACCTGTCGTGCCA
GCTGCATTAATGAATCGGCCAACGCGCGGGGAGAGGCGGTTTGCGTATTGGGCGCTCTTCCGCTTCCTCG
CTCACTGACTCGCTGCGCTCGGTCGTTCGGCTGCGGCGAGCGGTATCAGCTCACTCAAAGGCGGTAATAC
GGTTATCCACAGAATCAGGGGATAACGCAGGAAAGAACATGTGAGCAAAAGGCCAGCAAAAGGCCAGGAA
CCGTAAAAAGGCCGCGTTGCTGGCGTTTTTCCATAGGCTCCGCCCCCCTGACGAGCATCACAAAAATCGA
CGCTCAAGTCAGAGGTGGCGAAACCCGACAGGACTATAAAGATACCAGGCGTTTCCCCCTGGAAGCTCCC
TCGTGCGCTCTCCTGTTCCGACCCTGCCGCTTACCGGATACCTGTCCGCCTTTCTCCCTTCGGGAAGCGT
GGCGCTTTCTCATAGCTCACGCTGTAGGTATCTCAGTTCGGTGTAGGTCGTTCGCTCCAAGCTGGGCTGT
GTGCACGAACCCCCCGTTCAGCCCGACCGCTGCGCCTTATCCGGTAACTATCGTCTTGAGTCCAACCCGG
TAAGACACGACTTATCGCCACTGGCAGCAGCCACTGGTAACAGGATTAGCAGAGCGAGGTATGTAGGCGG
TGCTACAGAGTTCTTGAAGTGGTGGCCTAACTACGGCTACACTAGAAGAACAGTATTTGGTATCTGCGCT
CTGCTGAAGCCAGTTACCTTCGGAAAAAGAGTTGGTAGCTCTTGATCCGGCAAACAAACCACCGCTGGTA
GCGGTGGTTTTTTTGTTTGCAAGCAGCAGATTACGCGCAGAAAAAAAGGATCTCAAGAAGATCCTTTGAT
CTTTTCTACGGGGTCTGACGCTCAGTGGAACGAAAACTCACGTTAAGGGATTTTGGTCATGAGATTATCA
AAAAGGATCTTCACCTAGATCCTTTTAAATTAAAAATGAAGTTTTAAATCAATCTAAAGTATATATGAGT
AAACTTGGTCTGACAGTTACCAATGCTTAATCAGTGAGGCACCTATCTCAGCGATCTGTCTATTTCGTTC
ATCCATAGTTGCCTGACTCCCCGTCGTGTAGATAACTACGATACGGGAGGGCTTACCATCTGGCCCCAGT
GCTGCAATGATACCGCGAGACCCACGCTCACCGGCTCCAGATTTATCAGCAATAAACCAGCCAGCCGGAA
GGGCCGAGCGCAGAAGTGGTCCTGCAACTTTATCCGCCTCCATCCAGTCTATTAATTGTTGCCGGGAAGC
TAGAGTAAGTAGTTCGCCAGTTAATAGTTTGCGCAACGTTGTTGCCATTGCTACAGGCATCGTGGTGTCA
CGCTCGTCGTTTGGTATGGCTTCATTCAGCTCCGGTTCCCAACGATCAAGGCGAGTTACATGATCCCCCA
TGTTGTGCAAAAAAGCGGTTAGCTCCTTCGGTCCTCCGATCGTTGTCAGAAGTAAGTTGGCCGCAGTGTT
ATCACTCATGGTTATGGCAGCACTGCATAATTCTCTTACTGTCATGCCATCCGTAAGATGCTTTTCTGTG
ACTGGTGAGTACTCAACCAAGTCATTCTGAGAATAGTGTATGCGGCGACCGAGTTGCTCTTGCCCGGCGT
CAATACGGGATAATACCGCGCCACATAGCAGAACTTTAAAAGTGCTCATCATTGGAAAACGTTCTTCGGG
GCGAAAACTCTCAAGGATCTTACCGCTGTTGAGATCCAGTTCGATGTAACCCACTCGTGCACCCAACTGA
TCTTCAGCATCTTTTACTTTCACCAGCGTTTCTGGGTGAGCAAAAACAGGAAGGCAAAATGCCGCAAAAA
AGGGAATAAGGGCGACACGGAAATGTTGAATACTCATACTCTTCCTTTTTCAATATTATTGAAGCATTTA
TCAGGGTTATTGTCTCATGAGCGGATACATATTTGAATGTATTTAGAAAAATAAACAAATAGGGGTTCCG
CGCACATTTCCCCGAAAAGTGCCACCTGACGTCTAAGAAACCATTATTATCATGACATTAACCTATAAAA
ATAGGCGTATCACGAGGCC
Features (pLannotate 1.2.2; 25 found; start..end, strand, type, name):
    305..323     +  promoter       T7 promoter: promoter for bacteriophage T7 RNA polymerase
    379..481     +  repeat_region  ITR: inverted terminal repeat of human adenovirus serotype 5 inverted
    791..1174    +  CDS            E4RF1_ADE02: Experimental evidence at protein level: Swiss-Prot protein existence level 1. May modulate tight-junctions functions of infected cells through interactions with PDZ proteins. E4 ORF1 has ben show for Adenovirus 9 to interact with protein involved in tight junction regulation. May play a role in mTOR activation by activating PI3- kinase, thus overriding cellular checkpoint for translation. From Human adenovirus C serotype 2 (HAdV-2) (Human adenovirus 2).
   1225..1614    +  CDS            E4RF2_ADE02: Protein predicted: Swiss-Prot protein existence level 4. From Human adenovirus C serotype 2 (HAdV-2) (Human adenovirus 2).
   1614..1961    +  CDS            E411_ADE05: Experimental evidence at protein level: Swiss-Prot protein existence level 1. From Human adenovirus C serotype 5 (HAdV-5) (Human adenovirus 5).
   2241..3122    +  CDS            E434_ADE02: Experimental evidence at protein level: Swiss-Prot protein existence level 1. Plays a major role to prevent cellular inhibition of viral genome replication by nuclear bodies. Assembles an SCF-like E3 ubiquitin ligase complex based on the cellular proteins ELOB, ELOC, CUL5 and RBX1, in cooperation with viral E1B-55K. This viral RING-type ligase ubiquitinates cellular substrates prior to proteasomal degradation: p53/TP53, LIG4, MRE11-RAD50-NBS1 (MRN) complex, ITGA3, DAXX and BLM. From Human adenovirus C serotype 2 (HAdV-2) (Human adenovirus 2).
   3324..3401    +  CDS            E417_ADE03: Protein predicted: Swiss-Prot protein existence level 4. From Human adenovirus B serotype 3 (HAdV-3) (Human adenovirus 3).
   3534..5276    -  CDS            SPIKE_ADE05: Experimental evidence at protein level: Swiss-Prot protein existence level 1. Forms spikes that protrude from each vertex of the icosahedral capsid. Interacts with host coxsackievirus and adenovirus receptor CXADR located at the cell tight junctions to provide virion initial attachment to target cell. The fiber protein binds to CXADR with a higher affinity than CXADR binds to itself, thereby blocking the cell-cell adhesion function of CXADR dimers and leading to local disruption of the tight junction. Fiber protein present on neo- synthesized particles may thus disrupt the junctional integrity
   5287..5451    +  CDS            UXP_ADE05 (fragment): Experimental evidence at transcript level: Swiss-Prot protein existence level 2. Might play a role in viral replication since it is associated with viral replication centers. Seems to have an effect on DBP localization. From Human adenovirus C serotype 5 (HAdV-5) (Human adenovirus 5).
   5482..5865    -  CDS            E3145_ADE02: Experimental evidence at protein level: Swiss-Prot protein existence level 1. May prevent Nf-kappaB activation by immune signals like Tumor necrosis factor, presumably by inhibiting NFKB1 dimer DNA-binding. May act directly at the TNF receptor to inhibit signaling. From Human adenovirus C serotype 2 (HAdV-2) (Human adenovirus 2).
   5861..6256    -  CDS            E3B14_ADE05: Experimental evidence at protein level: Swiss-Prot protein existence level 1. Down-regulates the EGF receptor and prevents cytolysis by TNF. From Human adenovirus C serotype 5 (HAdV-5) (Human adenovirus 5).
   6262..6504    -  CDS            E3RDA_ADE02 (fragment): Experimental evidence at protein level: Swiss-Prot protein existence level 1. Prevents infected cell apoptosis induced by the host immune system. Acts by down-regulating a number of cell surface receptors in the tumor necrosis factor (TNF) receptor superfamily, namely FAS, TNFRSF10A/TRAIL receptor 1, and TNFRSF10B/TRAIL receptor 2. Down- regulation of these death receptors protects adenovirus-infected cells from apoptosis induced by the death receptor ligands Fas ligand and TRAIL. RID complex also down-regulates certain tyrosine kinase cell surface receptors, especially the epidermal growth fa
   6574..6843    -  CDS            ADP_ADE02 (fragment): Experimental evidence at protein level: Swiss-Prot protein existence level 1. Promotes the release of progeny virus from the host cell nucleus by accelerating the lysis and death of the host cell. From Human adenovirus C serotype 2 (HAdV-2) (Human adenovirus 2).
   7105..7584    -  CDS            E3GL_ADE05: Experimental evidence at protein level: Swiss-Prot protein existence level 1. Binds and retains class I heavy chains in the endoplasmic reticulum during the early period of virus infection, thereby impairing their transport to the cell surface. Also delays the expression of class I alleles that it cannot affect by direct retention. Binds transporters associated with antigen processing (TAP) and acts as a tapasin inhibitor, preventing class I/TAP association. In consequence, infected cells are masked for immune recognition by cytotoxic T- lymphocytes. From Human adenovirus C serotype 5 (HAdV-5)
   7584..7772    -  CDS            E3CR1_ADE02: Experimental evidence at protein level: Swiss-Prot protein existence level 1. Prevents infected cell apoptosis induced by the host immune system. May act by downregulating host TRAIL receptors. May act in complex with E3 RID alpha and beta. May play a role on cellular apoptosis regulation in the ER. From Human adenovirus C serotype 2 (HAdV-2) (Human adenovirus 2).
   8141..8461    -  CDS            E312_ADE02: Experimental evidence at protein level: Swiss-Prot protein existence level 1. From Human adenovirus C serotype 2 (HAdV-2) (Human adenovirus 2).
   8465..9145    -  CDS            L4: CAP8_ADE02 - Experimental evidence at protein level: Swiss-Prot protein existence level 1. [Hexon-linking protein-C]: Structural component of the virion that acts as a cement protein on the capsid interior and which glue the peripentonal hexons and group-of-nine hexons together. From Human adenovirus C serotype 2 (HAdV-2) (Human adenovirus 2).
   9236..9619    -  CDS            SF33K_ADE02 (fragment): Experimental evidence at protein level: Swiss-Prot protein existence level 1. Probably functions as the small terminase that is part of the molecular motor that translocates genomic DNA in empty capsid during DNA packaging. This motor is located at a unique vertex and comprises at least the IVa2 ATPase, the small terminase 33K and probably a portal. Forms a ring-like structure of about 17 nm in which genomic DNA is translocated into the capsid. Stimulates IVa2 ATPase activity in the presence of the viral genome. Once the DNA is packaged, the terminase detaches: the 33K protein is present in th
   9832..11421   -  CDS            L4 (fragment): SHUT_ADE05 - Experimental evidence at protein level: Swiss-Prot protein existence level 1. Protein that inhibits host translation while promoting late viral translation by ribosome shunting. Blocks host cap-dependent translation by binding to eIF4G, displacing MKNK1 from cap initiation complexes and preventing EIF4E phosphorylation. Binds to the tripartite leader sequence of viral late mRNAs and recruits host eIF4G, PABPC1/poly-A binding protein and 40S ribosomes subunits on viral mRNAs, allowing ribosome shunting and efficient translation of late viral mRNAs even though conventional translati
  11711..11741   -  promoter       lac UV5 promoter: E. coli lac promoter with an "up" mutation
  11756..11777   -  protein_bind   CAP binding site: CAP binding activates transcription in the presence of cAMP. E. coli catabolite activator protein
  11802..11885   -  CDS            lacI (fragment): lac repressor; lacI; The lac repressor binds to the lac operator to inhibit transcription in E. coli. This inhibition can be relieved by adding lactose or isopropyl-β-D-thiogalactopyranoside (IPTG).
  12068..12656   -  rep_origin     ori: high-copy-number ColE1/pMB1/pBR322/pUC origin of replication
  12827..13687   -  CDS            AmpR: β-lactamase; bla; confers resistance to ampicillin, carbenicillin, and related antibiotics
  13688..13792   -  promoter       AmpR promoter: bla
