[The description below was written by a language model from this plasmid's Addgene catalogue record and pLannotate feature annotations shown in this document.]
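Description:
pAd5-B6/7 is a genome "block" plasmid from the AdenoBuilder system, a modular platform in which the human adenovirus 5 genome is split across several plasmids and later reassembled into a full recombinant viral genome. The backbone is the pJet1.2 cloning vector, a high-copy plasmid with a ColE1/pUC-type origin and a β-lactamase (AmpR) gene under its own promoter for ampicillin selection in E. coli. Backbone remnants annotated around the cloning site include a T7 promoter, a lac UV5 promoter, a CAP binding site and a small lacI fragment. The insert was placed at the EcoRV site, which was destroyed on both sides during cloning. The whole plasmid is about 13.9 kb.

The roughly 10.9 kb insert corresponds to adenovirus 5 genomic positions 25043–35938, the right-hand end of the genome, and merges the regions otherwise carried separately by pAd5-B6 and pAd5-B7, reducing the number of blocks needed for assembly. In the sequenced orientation the insert runs in reverse relative to the viral map, beginning with the right inverted terminal repeat, which is needed for viral DNA replication. This is followed by the E4 open reading frames (ORF1, ORF2, ORF3, ORF6/34K and a short further E4 match). Next come the fiber (spike) gene, which mediates attachment to the CXADR receptor, and a fragment of the U exon protein. The E3 immunomodulatory region follows, including 14.7K, 14.5K, RID alpha, adenovirus death protein, gp19K, CR1-alpha and 12.5K. The insert ends with late L4 sequences: pVIII, a 33K fragment and a partial 100K shutoff protein. No transgene, reporter or heterologous eukaryotic promoter is annotated, so this block supplies unmodified viral sequence. It can also serve as a template for engineering the fiber, E3 or E4 regions.
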