Addgene plasmid #175747: pAd5-B6/7
Purpose: A block for the AdenoBuilder genome assembly system. The insert consolidates the regions present in pAd5-B6 and pAd5-B7.
Depositing lab: Fred Bunz. Depositing organization: Johns Hopkins University and School of Medicine. Publication: AdenoBuilder: A platform for the modular assembly of recombinant adenoviruses. Jang Y, Bunz F. STAR Protoc. 2022 Jan 20;3(1):101123. doi: 10.1016/j.xpro.2022.101123. eCollection 2022 Mar 18. PubMed 35098167.
Backbone
  Vector backbone: pJet1.2
  Backbone manufacturer: ThermoFisher Scientific
  Backbone size w/o insert (bp): 2974
  Total vector size (bp): 13878
  Vector type: Adenoviral, Synthetic Biology
Growth in bacteria
  Bacterial resistance: Ampicillin, 100 μg/mL
  Growth temperature: 37°C
  Growth strain: NEB Stable
  Copy number: High Copy
Gene/Insert
  Gene/Insert name: Adenovirus 5 genomic region 25043-35938
  Insert size (bp): 10904
  GenBank ID: AC_000008.1
  Cloning method: Restriction Enzyme; 5′ cloning site EcoRV (destroyed during cloning); 3′ cloning site EcoRV (destroyed during cloning)
  Sequencing primers: 5′ CGACTCACTATAGGGAGAGCGGC; 3′ AAGAACATCGATTTTCCATGGCAG
Terms and licenses: Academic/Nonprofit Terms; Industry Terms: Not Available to Industry
How to cite: pAd5-B6/7 was a gift from Fred Bunz (Addgene plasmid # 175747 ; http://n2t.net/addgene:175747 ; RRID:Addgene_175747)
